>Addgene plasmid #222580 | pPB-cT3G-cERP2-3xFLAG-SMAD9-active | addgene full sequence | sequence record 439855 | Addgene NGS Result
ATCACCTCGAGTTTACTCCCTATCAGTGATAGAGAACGTATGAAGAGTTTACTCCCTATCAGTGATAGAG
AACGTATGCAGACTTTACTCCCTATCAGTGATAGAGAACGTATAAGGAGTTTACTCCCTATCAGTGATAG
AGAACGTATGACCAGTTTACTCCCTATCAGTGATAGAGAACGTATCTACAGTTTACTCCCTATCAGTGAT
AGAGAACGTATATCCAGTTTACTCCCTATCAGTGATAGAGAACGTATAAGCTTGCCTATATAAGCAGAGC
TCGTTTAGTGAACCGTCAGATCGCCTGGAGACGCCATCCACGCTGTTTTGACCTCCATAGAAGACACCGG
GACCGATCCAGCCTACCACAAGTTTGTACAAAAAAGCAGGCTGCACCATGGATTATAAGGACGATGATGA
CAAGGACTATAAAGACGATGATGATAAAGACTACAAAGATGACGACGATAAGCATAGTACAACTCCTATC
AGCAGTCTGTTTTCCTTTACTTCACCTGCCGTTAAGAGGCTCCTGGGCTGGAAGCAAGGAGATGAGGAAG
AGAAATGGGCCGAGAAGGCTGTAGATAGCCTGGTCAAGAAGTTGAAGAAGAAGAAGGGAGCCATGGACGA
ACTTGAGCGCGCCCTCAGCTGCCCAGGCCAGCCTAGCAAGTGTGTCACCATCCCAAGGAGCCTGGACGGG
AGACTCCAGGTCTCACATCGAAAGGGACTGCCCCATGTCATCTACTGCCGCGTGTGGAGGTGGCCCGACC
TGCAGAGCCACCACGAGTTGAAGCCCCTGGAGTGCTGCGAATTCCCATTTGGATCCAAGCAGAAAGAGGT
TTGTATCAATCCATACCATTACCGGCGCGTGGAAACTCCTGTGTTGCCTCCCGTGCTGGTGCCTAGACAC
AGTGAATACAATCCACAGCTCAGTCTGCTGGCTAAGTTCCGCTCTGCCTCACTTCATTCCGAGCCCCTGA
TGCCGCACAACGCTACATATCCAGATAGCTTTCAGCAGCCACCTTGTTCCGCCCTCCCACCTTCTCCTTC
CCATGCCTTTTCTCAGTCTCCCTGTACAGCATCCTATCCCCATTCCCCCGGGAGCCCCAGTGAACCTGAA
AGCCCGTACCAGCACAGTGTGGACACCCCACCTCTGCCGTATCACGCTACCGAGGCCTCAGAAACCCAGA
GCGGCCAGCCAGTAGATGCAACTGCGGACAGACACGTCGTGCTCAGTATCCCGAACGGCGACTTTCGGCC
AGTATGCTATGAAGAGCCCCAACATTGGTGTTCAGTCGCTTACTACGAACTGAACAATCGCGTCGGCGAG
ACTTTTCAGGCTAGCTCAAGGTCTGTGCTTATCGATGGCTTCACGGATCCTTCCAACAATAGGAACCGGT
TCTGCCTGGGGCTGCTGTCTAATGTGAATAGGAACTCCACTATAGAAAATACTAGAAGACACATCGGTAA
GGGTGTTCATCTCTATTATGTGGGAGGCGAGGTTTACGCAGAGTGCGTAAGCGACTCCTCCATCTTCGTG
CAGTCCAGAAACTGTAACTACCAGCACGGGTTCCATCCCGCCACAGTGTGCAAAATTCCATCTGGGTGTA
GTCTGAAGGTCTTTAATAACCAGCTCTTCGCGCAGCTCCTGGCACAATCCGTCCACCATGGGTTTGAAGT
TGTATACGAATTGACTAAGATGTGCACAATCAGAATGAGTTTCGTGAAGGGCTGGGGGGCCGAATATCAT
CGACAGGATGTGACATCTACTCCCTGTTGGATAGAAATCCATCTCCATGGGCCTCTGCAGTGGCTGGACA
AGGTTTTGACCCAGATGGGATCACCACACAACCCTATCAGTGAAGTGGAATGAGACCCAGCTTTCTTGTA
CAAAGTGGTATACCCATACGATGTTCCAGATTACGCTTAGTAATGAGAAATACTCAGAAGATGTCACTCA
CCATAGTCCGCAGTGAAAGATAAATGATCCACAGAGGTCGGACGAAGTTGTTTTAGAGCTAGAAATAGCA
AGTAGGCCACTGAGCAAGAACTATGAATGAGATCTTTAGACATATTGCGGCCGCTTTCTCCGCGATCCAG
ACATGATAAGATACATTGATGAGTTTGGACAAACCAAAACTAGAATGCAGTGAAAAAAATGCCTTATTTG
TGAAATTTGTGATGCTATTGCCTTATTTGTAACCATTATAAGCTGCAATAAACAAGTTATCTATAACAAG
AAAATATATATATAATAAGTTATCACGTAAGTAGAACATGAAATAACAATATAATTATCGTATGAGTTAA
ATCTTAAAAGTCACGTAAAAGATAATCATGCGTCATTTTGACTCACGCGGTCGTTATAGTTCAAAATCAG
TGACACTTACCGCATTGACAAGCACGCCTCACGGGAGCTCCAAGCGGCGACTGAGATGTCCTAAATGCAC
AGCGACGGATTCGCGCTATTTAGAAAGAGAGAGCAATATTTCAAGAATGCATGCGTCAATTTTACGCAGA
CTATCTTTCTAGGGTTAAGAATTCACTGGCCGTCGTTTTACAACGTCGTGACTGGGAAAACCCTGGCGTT
ACCCAACTTAATCGCCTTGCAGCACATCCCCCTTTCGCCAGCTGGCGTAATAGCGAAGAGGCCCGCACCG
ATCGCCCTTCCCAACAGTTGCGCAGCCTGAATGGCGAATGGCGCCTGATGCGGTATTTTCTCCTTACGCA
TCTGTGCGGTATTTCACACCGCATATGGTGCACTCTCAGTACAATCTGCTCTGATGCCGCATAGTTAAGC
CAGCCCCGACACCCGCCAACACCCGCTGACGCGCCCTGACGGGCTTGTCTGCTCCCGGCATCCGCTTACA
GACAAGCTGTGACCATGTCTCCGGGAGCTGCATGTGTCAGAGGTTTTCACCGTCATCACCGAAACACGCG
AGTTCGAAAGGGCCTCGTGATACGCCTATTTTTATAGGTTAATGTCATGATAATAATGGTTTCTTAGACG
TCAGGTGGCACTTTTCGGGGAAATGTGCGCGGAACCCCTATTTGTTTATTTTTCTAAATACATTCAAATA
TGTATCCGCTCATGAGACAATAACCCTGATAAATGCTTCAATAATATTGAAAAAGGAAGAGTATGAGTAT
TCAACATTTCCGTGTCGCCCTTATTCCCTTTTTTGCGGCATTTTGCCTTCCTGTTTTTGCTCACCCAGAA
ACGCTGGTGAAAGTAAAAGATGCTGAAGATCAGTTGGGTGCACGAGTGGGTTACATCGAACTGGATCTCA
ACAGCGGTAAGATCCTTGAGAGTTTTCGCCCCGAAGAACGTTTTCCAATGATGAGCACTTTTAAAGTTCT
GCTATGTGGCGCGGTATTATCCCGTATTGACGCCGGGCAAGAGCAACTCGGTCGCCGCATACACTATTCT
CAGAATGACTTGGTTGAGTACTCACCAGTCACAGAAAAGCATCTTACGGATGGCATGACAGTAAGAGAAT
TATGCAGTGCTGCCATAACCATGAGTGATAACACTGCGGCCAACTTACTTCTGACAACGATCGGAGGACC
GAAGGAGCTAACCGCTTTTTTGCACAACATGGGGGATCATGTAACTCGCCTTGATCGTTGGGAACCGGAG
CTGAATGAAGCCATACCAAACGACGAGCGTGACACCACGATGCCTGTAGCAATGGCAACAACGTTGCGCA
AACTATTAACTGGCGAACTACTTACTCTAGCTTCCCGGCAACAATTAATAGACTGGATGGAGGCGGATAA
AGTTGCAGGACCACTTCTGCGCTCGGCCCTTCCGGCTGGCTGGTTTATTGCTGATAAATCTGGAGCCGGT
GAGCGTGGTTCACGCGGTATCATTGCAGCACTGGGGCCAGATGGTAAGCCCTCCCGTATCGTAGTTATCT
ACACGACGGGGAGTCAGGCAACTATGGATGAACGAAATAGACAGATCGCTGAGATAGGTGCCTCACTGAT
TAAGCATTGGTAACTGTCAGACCAAGTTTACTCATATATACTTTAGATTGATTTAAAACTTCATTTTTAA
TTTAAAAGGATCTAGGTGAAGATCCTTTTTGATAATCTCATGACCAAAATCCCTTAACGTGAGTTTTCGT
TCCACTGAGCGTCAGACCCCGTAGAAAAGATCAAAGGATCTTCTTGAGATCCTTTTTTTCTGCGCGTAAT
CTGCTGCTTGCAAACAAAAAAACCACCGCTACCAGCGGTGGTTTGTTTGCCGGATCAAGAGCTACCAACT
CTTTTTCCGAAGGTAACTGGCTTCAGCAGAGCGCAGATACCAAATACTGTTCTTCTAGTGTAGCCGTAGT
TAGGCCACCACTTCAAGAACTCTGTAGCACCGCCTACATACCTCGCTCTGCTAATCCTGTTACCAGTGGC
TGCTGCCAGTGGCGATAAGTCGTGTCTTACCGGGTTGGACTCAAGACGATAGTTACCGGATAAGGCGCAG
CGGTCGGGCTGAACGGGGGGTTCGTGCACACAGCCCAGCTTGGAGCGAACGACCTACACCGAACTGAGAT
ACCTACAGCGTGAGCTATGAGAAAGCGCCACGCTTCCCGAAGGGAGAAAGGCGGACAGGTATCCGGTAAG
CGGCAGGGTCGGAACAGGAGAGCGCACGAGGGAGCTTCCAGGGGGAAACGCCTGGTATCTTTATAGTCCT
GTCGGGTTTCGCCACCTCTGACTTGAGCGTCGATTTTTGTGATGCTCGTCAGGGGGGCGGAGCCTATGGA
AAAACGCCAGCAACGCGGCCTTTTTACGGTTCCTGGCCTTTTGCTGGCCTTTTGCTCACATGTTCTTTCC
TGCGTTATCCCCTGATTCTGTGGATAACCGTATTACCGCCTTTGAGTGAGCTGATACCGCTCGCCGCAGC
CGAACGACCGAGCGCAGCGAGTCAGTGAGCGAGGAAGCGGATGAGCGCCCAATACGCAAACCGCCTCTCA
CCGCGCGTTGGCCGATTCATTAATGCAGCTGGCACGACAGGTTTCCCGACTGGAAAGCGGGCAGTGAGCG
CAACGCAAACCGCCTCTCCCCGCGCGTTGGCCGATTCATTAATGCAGCTGGCACGACAGGTTTCCCGACT
GGAAAGCGGGCAGTGAGCGCAACGCAATTAATGTGAGTTAGCTCACTCATTAGGCACCCCAGGCTTTACA
CTTTATGCTTCCGGCTCGTATGTTGTGTGGAATTGTGAGCGGATAACAATTTCACACAGGAAACAGCTAT
GACCATGATTACGCCAAGGTCGACTTAACCCTAGAAAGATAATCATATTGTGACGTACGTTAAAGATAAT
CATGCGTAAAATTGACGCATGTGTTTTATCGGTCTGTATATCGAGGTTTATTTATTAATTTGAATAGATA
TTAAGTTTTATTATATTTACACTTACATACTAATAATAAATTCAACAAACAATTTATTTATGTTTATTTA
TTTATTAAAAAAAAACAAAAACTCAAAATTTCTTCTATAAAGTAACAAAACTTTTAGCAGTGAAAAAAAT
GCTTTATTTGTGAAATTTGTGATGCTATTGCTTTATTTGTAACCATTATAAGCTGCAATAAACAAGTTAA
CAACAACAATTGCATTCATTTTATGTTTCAGGTTCAGGGGGAGGTGTGGGAGGTTTTTTAAAGCAAGTAA
AACCTCTACAAATGTGGTATGGCTGATTATGATCCTCTGGAGATTCATGCGCCAGGTTTTCTGGTCATGC
ACCACGTTCGTGGGCCCTCAGGAACCTCCACGTCAGCGGTAACTGTGAAGCCCAGTCGCTCGTAAAAAGG
AAGATTCCGGGGAGCACTGGTTTCGAGGAACGCCGGCACGCCAGCCCGTTCCGCGGCCTCAACACCAGGA
AGAACGACAGCGCTTCCCAAACCTTTACCTTGGTGATCTGGGCTGACACCGACAGTGGCAAGAAACCACG
CAGGCTCCTTTGGTCTATGAGGAGCCAGCAAGCCCTCCATTTGCTGTTGTGCCGCCAACCTACTCCCTGA
CAGCTCGGCCATCCGCGGACCTATTTCCGCGAACACTGCGCCGGCTTCGACGCTTTCCGGAGTAGTCCAG
ACCGCAACTGCGGCACCATCGTCCGCAACCCAAACTTTACCAATGTCCAGACCCACGCGCGTAAGAAACA
GCTCTTGCAACTCAGTTACCCTCTCTATGTGTCTGTCCGGATCTACGGTATGGCGGGTCGCTGGATAATC
TGCAAATGCTGCGGCAAGTGTTCGGACAGCCCGTGGTACATCGTCACGGGTAGCGAGCCTAACAGTGGGC
TTATATTCCGTCATGGGGCCGGGGTTCTCCTCCACGTCGCCGGCCTGCTTCAGCAGGCTGAAGTTGGTGG
CGCCGCTGCCCCCGGGGAGCATGTCAAGGTCAAAATCGTCAAGAGCGTCAGCAGGCAGCATATCAAGGTC
AAAGTCGTCAAGGGCATCGGCTGGGAGCATGTCTAAGTCAAAATCGTCAAGGGCGTCGGTCGGCCCGCCG
CTTTCGCACTTTAGCTGTTTCTCCAGGCCACATATGATTAGTTCCAGGCCGAAAAGGAAGGCAGGTTCGG
CTCCCTGCCGGTCGAACAGCTCAATTGCTTGTTTCAGAAGTGGGGGCATAGAATCGGTGGTAGGTGTCTC
TCTTTCCTCTTTTGCTACTTGATGCTCCTGTTCCTCCAATACGCAGCCCAGTGTAAAGTGGCCCACGGCG
GACAGAGCGTACAGTGCGTTCTCCAGGGAGAAGCCTTGCTGACACAGGAACGCGAGCTGATTTTCCAGGG
TTTCGTACTGTTTCTCTGTTGGGCGGGTGCCGAGATGCACTTTAGCCCCGTCACGATGTGAGAGGAGAGC
ACAGCGGTATGACTTGGCGTTGTTCCGCAGAAAGTCTTGCCATGACTCGCCTTCCAGGGGGCAGGAGTGG
GTATGATGCCTGTCCAGCATCTCGATTGGCAGGGCATCGAGCAGGGCCCGCTTGTTCTTCACGTGCCAGT
ACAGGGTAGGCTGCTCAACTCCCAGCTTTTGAGCGAGTTTCCTTGTCGTCAGGCCTTCGATACCGACTCC
ATTGAGTAATTCCAGAGCAGAGTTTATGACTTTGCTCTTGTCCAGTCTAGACATCTTATCGTCATCGTCT
TTGTAATCCATGGTGGCGGATCCCGCGTCACGACACCTGTGTTCTGGCGGCAAACCCGTTGCGAAAAAGA
ACGTTCACGGCGACTACTGCACTTATATACGGTTCTCCCCCACCCTCGGGAAAAAGGCGGAGCCAGTACA
CGACATCACTTTCCCAGTTTACCCCGCGCCACCTTCTCTAGGCACCGGTTCAATTGCCGACCCCTCCCCC
CAACTTCTCGGGCACTGTGGGCCATGTGCGCTCTGCCCCATGGTAATAGCCATGACTAATACGTAGATGT
ACTGCCAAGTAGGAAAGTGCCATAAGGTCATGTACTGGGCATAATGCCAGGCGGGCCATTTACCGTCATT
GACGTCAATAGGGGGCGTACTTGGCATATGATACACTTGATGTACTGCCAAGTGGGCAGTTTACCGTAAA
TACTCCACCCATTGACGTCAATGGAAAGTGCCTATTGGCGTTACTATGGGAACATACGTCATTATTGACG
TCAATGGGCGGGGGTCGTTGGGCGGTCAGCCAGGCGGGCCATTTACCGTAAGTTATGTAACGCGGAACTC
CATATATGGGCTATGAACTAATGACCCCGTAATTGATTACTATTAATAACTAGTCAATAATCAATGTCAT
AAGCTCTAATCGCATAATCGAGCTAAGAGCGATTAATATGCTTAGCTAGCTTAGCTAAGCTAGATTTCTC
TATTCTCCCACAATATATAGCAGCTATTAGCTTAGCAGTCCGAATACGATCGTCCACGATCCATAAGCGT
AACACATTTGAGTAGCGACTGACGGGCACCGGAGCCACTCGAGTGGAATT
Features (pLannotate 1.2.2; 28 found; start..end, strand, type, name):
      9..257     +  promoter       TRE3GV promoter (fragment): 3rd-generation Tet-responsive promoter that can be activated by binding of Tet-On® 3G, optimized for retroviral and lentiviral vectors
    264..305     +  promoter       tight TRE promoter (fragment): Tet-responsive promoter PTight, consisting of seven tet operator sequences followed by the minimal CMV promoter
    368..392     +  protein_bind   attB1: mutant version of attB; recombination site for the Gateway® BP reaction BP Clonase™
    452..472     +  CDS            3xFLAG (fragment): three tandem FLAG® epitope tags
    473..1867    +  CDS            SMAD9: SMAD9_HUMAN - Also known as MADH6, MADH9, SMAD8 Experimental evidence at protein level: Swiss-Prot protein existence level 1. Transcriptional modulator activated by BMP (bone morphogenetic proteins) type 1 receptor kinase. SMAD9 is a receptor- regulated SMAD (R-SMAD). From Homo sapiens (Human).
   1875..1899    -  protein_bind   attB2: mutant version of attB; recombination site for the Gateway® BP reaction BP Clonase™
   1901..1929    +  CDS            3xHA (fragment): three tandem HA epitope tags
   1967..1989    +  promoter       SNR52 promoter (fragment): promoter for the S. cerevisiae small nucleolar RNA gene SNR52
   2010..2033    +  misc_RNA       gRNA scaffold (fragment): guide RNA scaffold for the Streptococcus pyogenes CRISPR/Cas9 system
   2094..2228    -  polyA_signal   SV40 poly(A) signal: SV40 polyadenylation signal
   2541..2698    +  CDS            lacZα (fragment): LacZα fragment of β-galactosidase; lacZ fragment
   2704..2803    -  misc_feature   bom (fragment): basis of mobility region from pBR322
   2907..2942    -  CDS            rop (fragment): Rop protein, which maintains plasmids at low copy number; rop
   3038..3142    +  promoter       AmpR promoter: bla
   3143..4003    +  CDS            AmpR: β-lactamase; bla; confers resistance to ampicillin, carbenicillin, and related antibiotics
   4174..4762    +  rep_origin     ori: high-copy-number ColE1/pMB1/pBR322/pUC origin of replication
   4945..5037    +  CDS            lacI (fragment): lac repressor; lacI; The lac repressor binds to the lac operator to inhibit transcription in E. coli. This inhibition can be relieved by adding lactose or isopropyl-β-D-thiogalactopyranoside (IPTG).
   5043..5126    +  CDS            lacI (fragment): lac repressor; lacI; The lac repressor binds to the lac operator to inhibit transcription in E. coli. This inhibition can be relieved by adding lactose or isopropyl-β-D-thiogalactopyranoside (IPTG).
   5139..5160    +  protein_bind   CAP binding site: CAP binding activates transcription in the presence of cAMP. E. coli catabolite activator protein
   5175..5205    +  promoter       lac promoter: promoter for the E. coli lac operon
   5213..5229    +  protein_bind   lac operator: The lac repressor binds to the lac operator to inhibit transcription in E. coli. This inhibition can be relieved by adding lactose or isopropyl-β-D-thiogalactopyranoside (IPTG). lac repressor encoded by lacI
   5517..5598    -  polyA_signal   SV40 poly(A) signal: SV40 polyadenylation signal
   5621..5704    -  CDS            large T antigen (fragment): large T antigen from SV40 (simian virus 40)
   5718..6314    -  CDS            pac: PUAC_STRAD - Protein predicted: Swiss-Prot protein existence level 4. Detoxification of puromycin. From Streptomyces alboniger.
   6387..6497    -  CDS            VP48: 3 tandem repeats of the minimal activation domain of herpes simplex virus VP16 (Cheng et al., 2013)
   6427..7124    -  CDS            rtTA3 (fragment): reverse tetracycline transactivator 3 activates expression from Tet-responsive promoters in the presence of doxycycline
   7177..7388    -  promoter       EF-1α core promoter: core promoter for human elongation factor EF-1α
   7389..7768    -  enhancer       CMV enhancer: human cytomegalovirus immediate early enhancer
