[The description below was written by a language model from this plasmid's Addgene catalogue record and pLannotate feature annotations shown in this document.]
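Description:
pPB-cT3G-cERP2-3xFLAG-SMAD9-active is a mammalian expression plasmid built on the pPB-cT3G-cERP2 PiggyBac transposon backbone, designed for genomic integration and doxycycline-inducible expression of a tagged human SMAD9. It is propagated in E. coli as a high-copy plasmid through a ColE1/pUC-type origin with ampicillin selection (AmpR with its own promoter). The PiggyBac terminal repeats that would define the mobilised segment are not called out in the automated feature table, although the catalogue entry identifies the plasmid as a transposon vector. Delivery would normally rely on a PiggyBac transposase supplied separately.

The inducible cassette consists of a third-generation Tet-responsive (TRE3G-type) promoter followed by attB1 and attB2 sites left from Gateway cloning. These sites flank an N-terminal 3xFLAG tag fused to the SMAD9 coding sequence, with an SV40 polyadenylation signal downstream. SMAD9 (also called SMAD8) is a receptor-regulated SMAD that acts as a transcriptional modulator downstream of BMP type 1 receptor kinases. The insert carries S489E and S491E substitutions, and the "active" label in the name suggests that these glutamates mimic C-terminal phosphorylation, though the record does not say so explicitly.

A second cassette in the opposite orientation uses a CMV enhancer joined to the EF-1α core promoter to drive a reverse tetracycline transactivator (rtTA3-like, with VP16-derived activation repeats) followed by the puromycin resistance gene pac and an SV40 poly(A). A single plasmid therefore provides the Tet-On activator, the selection marker and the responsive transgene. Several short annotated fragments (3xHA, SNR52 promoter, gRNA scaffold, lacZα, lacI) are probably backbone remnants or spurious matches. The associated publication concerns inducing meiosis from human pluripotent stem cells.
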