Addgene plasmid #222580: pPB-cT3G-cERP2-3xFLAG-SMAD9-active
Purpose: PiggyBac transposon plasmid for doxycycline inducible expression of 3xFLAG-SMAD9
Depositing lab: George Church. Depositing organization: Harvard Medical School. Publication: Induction of Meiosis from Human Pluripotent Stem Cells. Pierson Smela M, Adams J, Ma C, Breimann L, Widocki U, Shioda T, Church GM. bioRxiv 2024.05.31.596483 10.1101/2024.05.31.596483.
Backbone
  Vector backbone: pPB-cT3G-cERP2
  Vector type: Mammalian Expression
  Selectable markers: Puromycin
Growth in bacteria
  Bacterial resistance: Ampicillin, 100 μg/mL
  Growth temperature: 37°C
  Growth strain: DH5alpha
  Copy number: High Copy
Gene/Insert
  Gene/Insert name: SMAD9
  Species: H. sapiens (human)
  Mutation: S489E, S491E
  Entrez Gene: SMAD9 (a.k.a. MADH6, MADH9, PPH2, SMAD8, SMAD8/9, SMAD8A, SMAD8B)
  Tag / fusion protein: 3xFLAG (N terminal on insert)
  Cloning method: Gateway Cloning
Terms and licenses: Academic/Nonprofit Terms; Industry Terms: Not Available to Industry
Depositor comments: Please visit https://doi.org/10.1101/2024.05.31.596483 for bioRxiv preprint.
How to cite: pPB-cT3G-cERP2-3xFLAG-SMAD9-active was a gift from George Church (Addgene plasmid # 222580 ; http://n2t.net/addgene:222580 ; RRID:Addgene_222580)
